Addgene plasmid #162085: pEpicVector3G_Puro-T2A-EGFP-VSVg-ProtC-AU1
Purpose: EGFP linked to 3 tags on the C-terminus as barcodes. Puromycin resistant.
Depositing lab: Julien Sage. Depositing organization: Stanford University. Publication: Spatial epitope barcoding reveals clonal tumor patch behaviors. Rovira-Clave X, Drainas AP, Jiang S, Bai Y, Baron M, Zhu B, Dallas AE, Lee MC, Chu TP, Holzem A, Ayyagari R, Bhattacharya D, McCaffrey EF, Greenwald NF, Markovic M, Coles GL, Angelo M, Bassik MC, Sage J, Nolan GP. Cancer Cell. 2022 Nov 14;40(11):1423-1439.e11. doi: 10.1016/j.ccell.2022.09.014. Epub 2022 Oct 13. PubMed 36240778.
Backbone
  Vector backbone: pLV
  Backbone manufacturer: Vectorbuilder
  Vector type: Lentiviral
  Selectable markers: Puromycin
Growth in bacteria
  Bacterial resistance: Ampicillin, 100 μg/mL
  Growth temperature: 37°C
  Growth strain: NEB Stable
  Copy number: High Copy
Gene/Insert
  Gene/Insert name: Puromycin resistant; EGFP linked to VSVg-ProtC-AU1 (alt name: G-3-VPA)
  Species: Synthetic
  Mutation: WT
  Promoter: EF1A
  Tag / fusion protein: VSVg-ProtC-AU1 (C terminal on insert)
  Cloning method: Unknown
  Sequencing primers: 3′ aaaggagctgacaggtggtg
Terms and licenses: Academic/Nonprofit Terms; Industry Terms: Not Available to Industry
Depositor comments: #7 out of 20 EGFP tagged combinations . Please visit https://doi.org/10.1101/2021.06.29.449991 for bioRxiv preprint.
How to cite: pEpicVector3G_Puro-T2A-EGFP-VSVg-ProtC-AU1 was a gift from Julien Sage (Addgene plasmid # 162085 ; http://n2t.net/addgene:162085 ; RRID:Addgene_162085)
