[The description below was written by a language model from this plasmid's Addgene catalogue record and pLannotate feature annotations shown in this document.]
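Description:
pEpicVector3G_Puro-T2A-EGFP-VSVg-ProtC-AU1 is a third-generation, self-inactivating HIV-1 lentiviral transfer plasmid built on a commercial pLV backbone, about 8.9 kb in the sequenced record. It is maintained in E. coli through a high-copy ColE1/pUC-type origin and an ampicillin resistance gene. The backbone also carries an f1 origin, an SV40 origin and remnants of a lac/T7/T3 cloning region. The viral genome is transcribed from an RSV promoter fused to a truncated 5' LTR. This is followed by the Ψ packaging signal with a gag fragment, the Rev response element and the cPPT/CTS. A ΔU3 3' LTR and an SV40 polyadenylation signal close the unit. Packaging therefore depends on helper functions supplied in trans, and the integrated provirus lacks LTR promoter activity.

The payload sits between Gateway attB sites and is driven by the human EF1A promoter with its intron A sequences. It is a single open reading frame encoding puromycin N-acetyltransferase, a T2A ribosome-skipping peptide, and EGFP. According to the catalogue entry, EGFP carries three short epitope tags, VSVg, ProtC and AU1, at its C-terminus. The feature table does not annotate these tags individually, but an unannotated stretch lies between the end of EGFP and attB2, where they would be expected. A WPRE downstream enhances transcript expression.

Transduced cells thus become puromycin-selectable and green fluorescent. They also display a defined tag combination that serves as an antibody-readable protein barcode. The depositor lists this construct as number 7 of 20 EGFP tag combinations, made for spatial epitope barcoding to follow clonal populations in tumours.
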