Features (pLannotate 1.2.2; 32 found; start..end, strand, type, name):
     20..231     +  promoter       EF-1α core promoter: core promoter for human elongation factor EF-1α
    232..341     +  intron         EF-1α intron A (fragment): intron upstream of the start codon of human EF-1α
    967..1170    +  intron         EF-1α intron A: truncated intron upstream of the start codon of human EF-1α
   1179..1203    +  protein_bind   attB1: mutant version of attB; recombination site for the Gateway® BP reaction BP Clonase™
   1210..1806    +  CDS            PuroR (fragment): puromycin N-acetyltransferase; pac from Streptomyces; confers resistance to puromycin
   1816..1869    +  CDS            T2A: 2A peptide from Thosea asigna virus capsid protein Eukaryotic ribosomes fail to insert a peptide bond between the Gly and Pro residues, yielding separate polypeptides.
   1870..2586    +  CDS            EGFP: EGFP is a basic (constitutively fluorescent) green fluorescent protein published in 1996, derived from Aequorea victoria. It is reported to be a rapidly-maturing weak dimer with moderate acid sensitivity.
   2707..2731    -  protein_bind   attB2: mutant version of attB; recombination site for the Gateway® BP reaction BP Clonase™
   2749..3337    +  misc_feature   WPRE: woodchuck hepatitis virus posttranscriptional regulatory element
   3404..3423    +  misc_feature   cPPT/CTS (fragment): central polypurine tract and central termination sequence of HIV-1
   3425..3658    +  LTR            3' LTR (ΔU3): self-inactivating 3' long terminal repeat (LTR) from HIV-1
   3730..3851    +  polyA_signal   SV40 poly(A) signal: SV40 polyadenylation signal
   3891..4026    +  rep_origin     SV40 ori: SV40 origin of replication
   4047..4065    -  promoter       T7 promoter: promoter for bacteriophage T7 RNA polymerase
   4073..4228    +  CDS            lacZα (fragment): LacZα fragment of β-galactosidase; lacZ fragment
   4233..4661    +  rep_origin     f1 ori (sequence partly withheld): f1 bacteriophage origin of replication; arrow indicates direction of (+) strand synthesis
   4714..4818    +  promoter       AmpR promoter: bla
   4819..5679    +  CDS            AmpR: β-lactamase; bla; confers resistance to ampicillin, carbenicillin, and related antibiotics
   5850..6438    +  rep_origin     ori: high-copy-number ColE1/pMB1/pBR322/pUC origin of replication
   6621..6713    +  CDS            lacI (fragment): lac repressor; lacI; The lac repressor binds to the lac operator to inhibit transcription in E. coli. This inhibition can be relieved by adding lactose or isopropyl-β-D-thiogalactopyranoside (IPTG).
   6726..6747    +  protein_bind   CAP binding site: CAP binding activates transcription in the presence of cAMP. E. coli catabolite activator protein
   6762..6792    +  promoter       lac promoter: promoter for the E. coli lac operon
   6800..6816    +  protein_bind   lac operator: The lac repressor binds to the lac operator to inhibit transcription in E. coli. This inhibition can be relieved by adding lactose or isopropyl-β-D-thiogalactopyranoside (IPTG). lac repressor encoded by lacI
   6861..6879    +  promoter       T3 promoter: promoter for bacteriophage T3 RNA polymerase
   6907..7133    +  promoter       RSV promoter: Rous sarcoma virus enhancer/promoter
   7134..7314    +  LTR            5' LTR (truncated): truncated 5' long terminal repeat (LTR) from HIV-1
   7361..7486    +  misc_feature   HIV-1 Ψ: packaging signal of human immunodeficiency virus type 1
   7470..7833    +  CDS            HIV-1 gag (fragment): gag protein from human immunodeficiency virus 1; gag
   7979..8212    +  misc_feature   RRE: The Rev response element (RRE) of HIV-1 allows for Rev-dependent mRNA export from the nucleus to the cytoplasm.
   8589..8689    +  CDS            Rev (fragment): human immunodeficiency virus 1 (HIV-1) Rev protein; rev; enhances nuclear export of unspliced and incompletely spliced viral mRNAs
   8707..8824    +  misc_feature   cPPT/CTS: central polypurine tract and central termination sequence of HIV-1
   8842..8862    +  protein_bind   attB4: mutant version of attB; core recombination site for the Gateway® BP reaction BP Clonase™
>Addgene plasmid #162085 | pEpicVector3G_Puro-T2A-EGFP-VSVg-ProtC-AU1 | addgene full sequence | sequence record 318143 | Addgene NGS Result
GGCTCCGGTGCCCGTCAGTGGGCAGAGCGCACATCGCCCACAGTCCCCGAGAAGTTGGGGGGAGGGGTCG
GCAATTGAACCGGTGCCTAGAGAAGGTGGCGCGGGGTAAACTGGGAAAGTGATGTCGTGTACTGGCTCCG
CCTTTTTCCCGAGGGTGGGGGAGAACCGTATATAAGTGCAGTAGTCGCCGTGAACGTTCTTTTTCGCAAC
GGGTTTGCCGCCAGAACACAGGTAAGTGCCGTGTGTGGTTCCCGCGGGCCTGGCCTCTTTACGGGTTATG
GCCCTTGCGTGCCTTGAATTACTTCCACCTGGCTGCAGTACGTGATTCTTGATCCCGAGCTTCGGGTTGG
AAGTGGGTGGGAGAGTTCGAGGCCTTGCGCTTAAGGAGCCCCTTCGCCTCGTGCTTGAGTTGAGGCCTGG
CCTGGGCGCTGGGGCCGCCGCGTGCGAATCTGGTGGCACCTTCGCGCCTGTCTCGCTGCTTTCGATAAGT
CTCTAGCCATTTAAAATTTTTGATGACCTGCTGCGACGCTTTTTTTCTGGCAAGATAGTCTTGTAAATGC
GGGCCAAGATCTGCACACTGGTATTTCGGTTTTTGGGGCCGCGGGCGGCGACGGGGCCCGTGCGTCCCAG
CGCACATGTTCGGCGAGGCGGGGCCTGCGAGCGCGGCCACCGAGAATCGGACGGGGGTAGTCTCAAGCTG
GCCGGCCTGCTCTGGTGCCTGGTCTCGCGCCGCCGTGTATCGCCCCGCCCTGGGCGGCAAGGCTGGCCCG
GTCGGCACCAGTTGCGTGAGCGGAAAGATGGCCGCTTCCCGGCCCTGCTGCAGGGAGCTCAAAATGGAGG
ACGCGGCGCTCGGGAGAGCGGGCGGGTGAGTCACCCACACAAAGGAAAAGGGCCTTTCCGTCCTCAGCCG
TCGCTTCATGTGACTCCACGGAGTACCGGGCGCCGTCCAGGCACCTCGATTAGTTCTCGAGCTTTTGGAG
TACGTCGTCTTTAGGTTGGGGGGAGGGGTTTTATGCGATGGAGTTTCCCCACACTGAGTGGGTGGAGACT
GAAGTTAGGCCAGCTTGGCACTTGATGTAATTCTCCTTGGAATTTGCCCTTTTTGAGTTTGGATCTTGGT
TCATTCTCAAGCCTCAGACAGTGGTTCAAAGTTTTTTTCTTCCATTTCAGGTGTCGTGACAAGTTTGTAC
AAAAAAGCAGGCTGCCACCATGACCGAGTACAAGCCCACGGTGCGCCTCGCCACCCGCGACGACGTCCCC
AGGGCCGTACGCACCCTCGCCGCCGCGTTCGCCGACTACCCCGCCACGCGCCACACCGTCGATCCGGACC
GCCACATCGAGCGGGTCACCGAGCTGCAAGAACTCTTCCTCACGCGCGTCGGGCTCGACATCGGCAAGGT
GTGGGTCGCGGACGACGGCGCCGCGGTGGCGGTCTGGACCACGCCGGAGAGCGTCGAAGCGGGGGCGGTG
TTCGCCGAGATCGGCCCGCGCATGGCCGAGTTGAGCGGTTCCCGGCTGGCCGCGCAGCAACAGATGGAAG
GCCTCCTGGCGCCGCACCGGCCCAAGGAGCCCGCGTGGTTCCTGGCCACCGTCGGCGTCTCGCCCGACCA
CCAGGGCAAGGGTCTGGGCAGCGCCGTCGTGCTCCCCGGAGTGGAGGCGGCCGAGCGCGCCGGGGTGCCC
GCCTTCCTGGAGACCTCCGCGCCCCGCAACCTCCCCTTCTACGAGCGGCTCGGCTTCACCGTCACCGCCG
ACGTCGAGGTGCCCGAAGGACCGCGCACCTGGTGCATGACCCGCAAGCCCGGTGCCGGAAGCGGAGAGGG
CAGGGGAAGTCTTCTAACATGCGGGGACGTGGAGGAAAATCCCGGCCCCATGGTGAGCAAGGGCGAGGAG
CTGTTCACCGGGGTGGTGCCCATCCTGGTCGAGCTGGACGGCGACGTAAACGGCCACAAGTTCAGCGTGT
CCGGCGAGGGCGAGGGCGATGCCACCTACGGCAAGCTGACCCTGAAGTTCATCTGCACCACCGGCAAGCT
GCCCGTGCCCTGGCCCACCCTCGTGACCACCCTGACCTACGGCGTGCAGTGCTTCAGCCGCTACCCCGAC
CACATGAAGCAGCACGACTTCTTCAAGTCCGCCATGCCCGAAGGCTACGTCCAGGAGCGCACCATCTTCT
TCAAGGACGACGGCAACTACAAGACCCGCGCCGAGGTGAAGTTCGAGGGCGACACCCTGGTGAACCGCAT
CGAGCTGAAGGGCATCGACTTCAAGGAGGACGGCAACATCCTGGGGCACAAGCTGGAGTACAACTACAAC
AGCCACAACGTCTATATCATGGCCGACAAGCAGAAGAACGGCATCAAGGTGAACTTCAAGATCCGCCACA
ACATCGAGGACGGCAGCGTGCAGCTCGCCGACCACTACCAGCAGAACACCCCCATCGGCGACGGCCCCGT
GCTGCTGCCCGACAACCACTACCTGAGCACCCAGTCCGCCCTGAGCAAAGACCCCAACGAGAAGCGCGAT
CACATGGTCCTGCTGGAGTTCGTGACCGCCGCCGGGATCACTCTCGGCATGGACGAGCTGTACAAGGGTG
GCAGCGGCGGCGGCGGCTCTGGCGGCTACACCGACATCGAGATGAATCGTCTGGGCAAGGAAGATCAAGT
TGATCCTCGTCTGATCGACGGCAAGGACACCTACAGATACATCTAAACCCAGCTTTCTTGTACAAAGTGG
TGATAATCGAATTCCGATAATCAACCTCTGGATTACAAAATTTGTGAAAGATTGACTGGTATTCTTAACT
ATGTTGCTCCTTTTACGCTATGTGGATACGCTGCTTTAATGCCTTTGTATCATGCTATTGCTTCCCGTAT
GGCTTTCATTTTCTCCTCCTTGTATAAATCCTGGTTGCTGTCTCTTTATGAGGAGTTGTGGCCCGTTGTC
AGGCAACGTGGCGTGGTGTGCACTGTGTTTGCTGACGCAACCCCCACTGGTTGGGGCATTGCCACCACCT
GTCAGCTCCTTTCCGGGACTTTCGCTTTCCCCCTCCCTATTGCCACGGCGGAACTCATCGCCGCCTGCCT
TGCCCGCTGCTGGACAGGGGCTCGGCTGTTGGGCACTGACAATTCCGTGGTGTTGTCGGGGAAGCTGACG
TCCTTTCCATGGCTGCTCGCCTGTGTTGCCACCTGGATTCTGCGCGGGACGTCCTTCTGCTACGTCCCTT
CGGCCCTCAATCCAGCGGACCTTCCTTCCCGCGGCCTGCTGCCGGCTCTGCGGCCTCTTCCGCGTCTTCG
CCTTCGCCCTCAGACGAGTCGGATCTCCCTTTGGGCCGCCTCCCCGCATCGGGAATTCCCGCGGTTCGCT
TTAAGACCAATGACTTACAAGGCAGCTGTAGATCTTAGCCACTTTTTAAAAGAAAAGGGGGGACTGGAAG
GGCTAATTCACTCCCAACGAAGACAAGATCTGCTTTTTGCTTGTACTGGGTCTCTCTGGTTAGACCAGAT
CTGAGCCTGGGAGCTCTCTGGCTAACTAGGGAACCCACTGCTTAAGCCTCAATAAAGCTTGCCTTGAGTG
CTTCAAGTAGTGTGTGCCCGTCTGTTGTGTGACTCTGGTAACTAGAGATCCCTCAGACCCTTTTAGTCAG
TGTGGAAAATCTCTAGCAGTAGTAGTTCATGTCATCTTATTATTCAGTATTTATAACTTGCAAAGAAATG
AATATCAGAGAGTGAGAGGAACTTGTTTATTGCAGCTTATAATGGTTACAAATAAAGCAATAGCATCACA
AATTTCACAAATAAAGCATTTTTTTCACTGCATTCTAGTTGTGGTTTGTCCAAACTCATCAATGTATCTT
ATCATGTCTGGCTCTAGCTATCCCGCCCCTAACTCCGCCCATCCCGCCCCTAACTCCGCCCAGTTCCGCC
CATTCTCCGCCCCATGGCTGACTAATTTTTTTTATTTATGCAGAGGCCGAGGCCGCCTCGGCCTCTGAGC
TATTCCAGAAGTAGTGAGGAGGCTTTTTTGGAGGCCTAGGGACGTACCCAATTCGCCCTATAGTGAGTCG
TATTACGCGCGCTCACTGGCCGTCGTTTTACAACGTCGTGACTGGGAAAACCCTGGCGTTACCCAACTTA
ATCGCCTTGCAGCACATCCCCCTTTCGCCAGCTGGCGTAATAGCGAAGAGGCCCGCACCGATCGCCCTTC
CCAACAGTTGCGCAGCCTGAATGGCGAATGGG
[124 nt withheld, positions 4233-4356]
C
[91 nt withheld, positions 4358-4448]
A
[49 nt withheld, positions 4450-4498]
CCTTTGACGTTGGAGTCCACGTTCTTT
[37 nt withheld, positions 4526-4562]
ACCCTATCTCGGTCTATTCTTTTGATTTATAAGGGATTTTGCCGATTTCGGCCTATTGGTTAAAAAATGA
GCTGATTTAACAAAAATTTAACGCGAATTTTAACAAAATATTAACGCTTACAATTTAGGTGGCACTTTTC
GGGGAAATGTGCGCGGAACCCCTATTTGTTTATTTTTCTAAATACATTCAAATATGTATCCGCTCATGAG
ACAATAACCCTGATAAATGCTTCAATAATATTGAAAAAGGAAGAGTATGAGTATTCAACATTTCCGTGTC
GCCCTTATTCCCTTTTTTGCGGCATTTTGCCTTCCTGTTTTTGCTCACCCAGAAACGCTGGTGAAAGTAA
AAGATGCTGAAGATCAGTTGGGTGCACGAGTGGGTTACATCGAACTGGATCTCAACAGCGGTAAGATCCT
TGAGAGTTTTCGCCCCGAAGAACGTTTTCCAATGATGAGCACTTTTAAAGTTCTGCTATGTGGCGCGGTA
TTATCCCGTATTGACGCCGGGCAAGAGCAACTCGGTCGCCGCATACACTATTCTCAGAATGACTTGGTTG
AGTACTCACCAGTCACAGAAAAGCATCTTACGGATGGCATGACAGTAAGAGAATTATGCAGTGCTGCCAT
AACCATGAGTGATAACACTGCGGCCAACTTACTTCTGACAACGATCGGAGGACCGAAGGAGCTAACCGCT
TTTTTGCACAACATGGGGGATCATGTAACTCGCCTTGATCGTTGGGAACCGGAGCTGAATGAAGCCATAC
CAAACGACGAGCGTGACACCACGATGCCTGTAGCAATGGCAACAACGTTGCGCAAACTATTAACTGGCGA
ACTACTTACTCTAGCTTCCCGGCAACAATTAATAGACTGGATGGAGGCGGATAAAGTTGCAGGACCACTT
CTGCGCTCGGCCCTTCCGGCTGGCTGGTTTATTGCTGATAAATCTGGAGCCGGTGAGCGTGGGTCTCGCG
GTATCATTGCAGCACTGGGGCCAGATGGTAAGCCCTCCCGTATCGTAGTTATCTACACGACGGGGAGTCA
GGCAACTATGGATGAACGAAATAGACAGATCGCTGAGATAGGTGCCTCACTGATTAAGCATTGGTAACTG
TCAGACCAAGTTTACTCATATATACTTTAGATTGATTTAAAACTTCATTTTTAATTTAAAAGGATCTAGG
TGAAGATCCTTTTTGATAATCTCATGACCAAAATCCCTTAACGTGAGTTTTCGTTCCACTGAGCGTCAGA
CCCCGTAGAAAAGATCAAAGGATCTTCTTGAGATCCTTTTTTTCTGCGCGTAATCTGCTGCTTGCAAACA
AAAAAACCACCGCTACCAGCGGTGGTTTGTTTGCCGGATCAAGAGCTACCAACTCTTTTTCCGAAGGTAA
CTGGCTTCAGCAGAGCGCAGATACCAAATACTGTTCTTCTAGTGTAGCCGTAGTTAGGCCACCACTTCAA
GAACTCTGTAGCACCGCCTACATACCTCGCTCTGCTAATCCTGTTACCAGTGGCTGCTGCCAGTGGCGAT
AAGTCGTGTCTTACCGGGTTGGACTCAAGACGATAGTTACCGGATAAGGCGCAGCGGTCGGGCTGAACGG
GGGGTTCGTGCACACAGCCCAGCTTGGAGCGAACGACCTACACCGAACTGAGATACCTACAGCGTGAGCT
ATGAGAAAGCGCCACGCTTCCCGAAGAGAGAAAGGCGGACAGGTATCCGGTAAGCGGCAGGGTCGGAACA
GGAGAGCGCACGAGGGAGCTTCCAGGGGGAAACGCCTGGTATCTTTATAGTCCTGTCGGGTTTCGCCACC
TCTGACTTGAGCGTCGATTTTTGTGATGCTCGTCAGGGGGGCGGAGCCTATGGAAAAACGCCAGCAACGC
GGCCTTTTTACGGTTCCTGGCCTTTTGCTGGCCTTTTGCTCACATGTTCTTTCCTGCGTTATCCCCTGAT
TCTGTGGATAACCGTATTACCGCCTTTGAGTGAGCTGATACCGCTCGCCGCAGCCGAACGACCGAGCGCA
GCGAGTCAGTGAGCGAGGAAGCGGAAGAGCGCCCAATACGCAAACCGCCTCTCCCCGCGCGTTGGCCGAT
TCATTAATGCAGCTGGCACGACAGGTTTCCCGACTGGAAAGCGGGCAGTGAGCGCAACGCAATTAATGTG
AGTTAGCTCACTCATTAGGCACCCCAGGCTTTACACTTTATGCTTCCGGCTCGTATGTTGTGTGGAATTG
TGAGCGGATAACAATTTCACACAGGAAACAGCTATGACCATGATTACGCCAAGCGCGCAATTAACCCTCA
CTAAAGGGAACAAAAGCTGGAGCTGCAAGCTTAATGTAGTCTTATGCAATACTCTTGTAGTCTTGCAACA
TGGTAACGATGAGTTAGCAACATGCCTTACAAGGAGAGAAAAAGCACCGTGCATGCCGATTGGTGGAAGT
AAGGTGGTACGATCGTGCCTTATTAGGAAGGCAACAGACGGGTCTGACATGGATTGGACGAACCACTGAA
TTGCCGCATTGCAGAGATATTGTATTTAAGTGCCTAGCTCGATACATAAACGGGTCTCTCTGGTTAGACC
AGATCTGAGCCTGGGAGCTCTCTGGCTAACTAGGGAACCCACTGCTTAAGCCTCAATAAAGCTTGCCTTG
AGTGCTTCAAGTAGTGTGTGCCCGTCTGTTGTGTGACTCTGGTAACTAGAGATCCCTCAGACCCTTTTAG
TCAGTGTGGAAAATCTCTAGCAGTGGCGCCCGAACAGGGACTTGAAAGCGAAAGGGAAACCAGAGGAGCT
CTCTCGACGCAGGACTCGGCTTGCTGAAGCGCGCACGGCAAGAGGCGAGGGGCGGCGACTGGTGAGTACG
CCAAAAATTTTGACTAGCGGAGGCTAGAAGGAGAGAGATGGGTGCGAGAGCGTCAGTATTAAGCGGGGGA
GAATTAGATCGCGATGGGAAAAAATTCGGTTAAGGCCAGGGGGAAAGAAAAAATATAAATTAAAACATAT
AGTATGGGCAAGCAGGGAGCTAGAACGATTCGCAGTTAATCCTGGCCTGTTAGAAACATCAGAAGGCTGT
AGACAAATACTGGGACAGCTACAACCATCCCTTCAGACAGGATCAGAAGAACTTAGATCATTATATAATA
CAGTAGCAACCCTCTATTGTGTGCATCAAAGGATAGAGATAAAAGACACCAAGGAAGCTTTAGACAAGAT
AGAGGAAGAGCAAAACAAAAGTAAGACCACCGCACAGCAAGCGGCCGCTGATCTTCAGACCTGGAGGAGG
AGATATGAGGGACAATTGGAGAAGTGAATTATATAAATATAAAGTAGTAAAAATTGAACCATTAGGAGTA
GCACCCACCAAGGCAAAGAGAAGAGTGGTGCAGAGAGAAAAAAGAGCAGTGGGAATAGGAGCTTTGTTCC
TTGGGTTCTTGGGAGCAGCAGGAAGCACTATGGGCGCAGCGTCAATGACGCTGACGGTACAGGCCAGACA
ATTATTGTCTGGTATAGTGCAGCAGCAGAACAATTTGCTGAGGGCTATTGAGGCGCAACAGCATCTGTTG
CAACTCACAGTCTGGGGCATCAAGCAGCTCCAGGCAAGAATCCTGGCTGTGGAAAGATACCTAAAGGATC
AACAGCTCCTGGGGATTTGGGGTTGCTCTGGAAAACTCATTTGCACCACTGCTGTGCCTTGGAATGCTAG
TTGGAGTAATAAATCTCTGGAACAGATTTGGAATCACACGACCTGGATGGAGTGGGACAGAGAAATTAAC
AATTACACAAGCTTAATACACTCCTTAATTGAAGAATCGCAAAACCAGCAAGAAAAGAATGAACAAGAAT
TATTGGAATTAGATAAATGGGCAAGTTTGTGGAATTGGTTTAACATAACAAATTGGCTGTGGTATATAAA
ATTATTCATAATGATAGTAGGAGGCTTGGTAGGTTTAAGAATAGTTTTTGCTGTACTTTCTATAGTGAAT
AGAGTTAGGCAGGGATATTCACCATTATCGTTTCAGACCCACCTCCCAACCCCGAGGGGACCCGACAGGC
CCGAAGGAATAGAAGAAGAAGGTGGAGAGAGAGACAGAGACAGATCCATTCGATTAGTGAACGGATCTCG
ACGGTATCGCTAGCTTTTAAAAGAAAAGGGGGGATTGGGGGGTACAGTGCAGGGGAAAGAATAGTAGACA
TAATAGCAACAGACATACAAACTAAAGAATTACAAAAACAAATTACAAAAATTCAAAATTTTACTAGTGA
TTATCGGATCAACTTTGTATAGAAAAGTTG
